>Addgene plasmid #124152 | pBABE (hygro) hYAP 1-2beta | addgene full sequence | sequence record 240711 | Addgene NGS Result
GGCCGGATCCCAGTGTGGTGGTACGTAGGAATTCATGGATCCCGGGCAGCAGCCGCCGCCTCAACCGGCC
CCCCAGGGCCAAGGGCAGCCGCCTTCGCAGCCCCCGCAGGGGCAGGGCCCGCCGTCCGGACCCGGGCAAC
CGGCACCCGCGGCGACCCAGGCGGCGCCGCAGGCACCCCCCGCCGGGCATCAGATCGTGCACGTCCGCGG
GGACTCGGAGACCGACCTGGAGGCGCTCTTCAACGCCGTCATGAACCCCAAGACGGCCAACGTGCCCCAG
ACCGTGCCCATGAGGCTCCGGAAGCTGCCCGACTCCTTCTTCAAGCCGCCGGAGCCCAAATCCCACTCCC
GACAGGCCAGTACTGATGCAGGCACTGCAGGAGCCCTGACTCCACAGCATGTTCGAGCTCATTCCTCTCC
AGCTTCTCTGCAGTTGGGAGCTGTTTCTCCTGGGACACTGACCCCCACTGGAGTAGTCTCTGGCCCAGCA
GCTACACCCACAGCTCAGCATCTTCGACAGTCTTCTTTTGAGATACCTGATGATGTACCTCTGCCAGCAG
GTTGGGAGATGGCAAAGACATCTTCTGGTCAGAGATACTTCTTAAATCACATCGATCAGACAACAACATG
GCAGGACCCCAGGAAGGCCATGCTGTCCCAGATGAACGTCACAGCCCCCACCAGTCCACCAGTGCAGCAG
AATATGATGAACTCGGCTTCAGGTCCTCTTCCTGATGGATGGGAACAAGCCATGACTCAGGATGGAGAAA
TTTACTATATAAACCATAAGAACAAGACCACCTCTTGGCTAGACCCAAGGCTTGACCCTCGTTTTGCCAT
GAACCAGAGAATCAGTCAGAGTGCTCCAGTGAAACAGCCACCACCCCTGGCTCCCCAGAGCCCACAGGGA
GGCGTCATGGGTGGCAGCAACTCCAACCAGCAGCAACAGATGCGACTGCAGCAACTGCAGATGGAGAAGG
AGAGGCTGCGGCTGAAACAGCAAGAACTGCTTCGGCAGGTGAGGCCACAGGAGTTAGCCCTGCGTAGCCA
GTTACCAACACTGGAGCAGGATGGTGGGACTCAAAATCCAGTGTCTTCTCCCGGGATGTCTCAGGAATTG
AGAACAATGACGACCAATAGCTCAGATCCTTTCCTTAACAGTGGCACCTATCACTCTCGAGATGAGAGTA
CAGACAGTGGACTAAGCATGAGCAGCTACAGTGTCCCTCGAACCCCAGATGACTTCCTGAACAGTGTGGA
TGAGATGGATACAGGTGATACTATCAACCAAAGCACCCTGCCCTCACAGCAGAACCGTTTCCCAGACTAC
CTTGAAGCCATTCCTGGGACAAATGTGGACCTTGGAACACTGGAAGGAGATGGAATGAACATAGAAGGAG
AGGAGCTGATGCCAAGTCTGCAGGAAGCTTTGAGTTCTGACATCCTTAATGACATGGAGTCTGTTTTGGC
TGCCACCAAGCTAGATAAAGAAAGCTTTCTTACATGGTTATAGGTCGACCCTGTGGAATGTGTGTCAGTT
AGGGTGTGGAAAGTCCCCAGGCTCCCCAGCAGGCAGAAGTATGCAAAGCATGCATCTCAATTAGTCAGCA
ACCAGGTGTGGAAAGTCCCCAGGCTCCCCAGCAGGCAGAAGTATGCAAAGCATGCATCTCAATTAGTCAG
CAACCATAGTCCCGCCCCTAACTCCGCCCATCCCGCCCCTAACTCCGCCCAGTTCCGCCCATTCTCCGCC
CCATGGCTGACTAATTTTTTTTATTTATGCAGAGGCCGAGGCCGCCTCGGCCTCTGAGCTATTCCAGAAG
TAGTGAGGAGGCTTTTTTGGAGGCCTAGGCTTTTGCAAAAAGCTTGCCAGCTGGGGCGCCCTCTGGTAAG
GTTGGGAAGCCCTGCAGATCTGATCCCGGGGGGCAATGAGATATGAAAAAGCCTGAACTCACCGCGACGT
CTGTCGAGAAGTTTCTGATCGAAAAGTTCGACAGCGTCTCCGACCTGATGCAGCTCTCGGAGGGCGAAGA
ATCTCGTGCTTTCAGCTTCGATGTAGGAGGGCGTGGATATGTCCTGCGGGTAAATAGCTGCGCCGATGGT
TTCTACAAAGATCGTTATGTTTATCGGCACTTTGCATCGGCCGCGCTCCCGATTCCGGAAGTGCTTGACA
TTGGGGAATTTAGCGAGAGCCTGACCTATTGCATCTCCCGCCGTGCACAGGGTGTCACGTTGCAAGACCT
GCCTGAAACCGAACTGCCCGCTGTTCTGCAGCCGGTCGCGGAGGCCATGGATGCGATCGCTGCGGCCGAT
CTTAGCCAGACGAGCGGGTTCGGCCCATTCGGACCGCAAGGAATCGGTCAATACACTACATGGCGTGATT
TCATATGCGCGATTGCTGATCCCCATGTGTATCACTGGCAAACTGTGATGGACGACACCGTCAGTGCGTC
CGTCGCGCAGGCTCTCGATGAGCTGATGCTTTGGGCCGAGGACTGCCCCGAAGTCCGGCACCTCGTGCAC
GCGGATTTCGGCTCCAACAATGTCCTGACGGACAATGGCCGCATAACAGCGGTCATTGACTGGAGCGAGG
CGATGTTCGGGGATTCCCAATACGAGGTCGCCAACATCTTCTTCTGGAGGCCGTGGTTGGCTTGTATGGA
GCAGCAGACGCGCTACTTCGAGCGGAGGCATCCGGAGCTTGCAGGATCGCCGCGGCTCCGGGCGTATATG
CTCCGCATTGGTCTTGACCAACTCTATCAGAGCTTGGTTGACGGCAATTTCGATGATGCAGCTTGGGCGC
AGGGTCGATGCGACGCAATCGTCCGATCCGGAGCCGGGACTGTCGGGCGTACACAAATCGCCCGCAGAAG
CGCGGCCGTCTGGACCGATGGCTGTGTAGAAGTACTCGCCGATAGTGGAAACCGACGCCCCAGCACTCGT
CCGAGGGCAAAGGAATAGAGTAGATGCCGACCGGGATCTATCGATGCGGCGGGTGTGGTGGTTACGCGTA
ATCTGCTGCTTGCAAACAAAAAAACCACCGCTACCAGCGGTGGTTTGTTTGCCGGATCAAGAGCTACCAA
CTCTTTTTCCGAAGGTAACTGGCTTCAGCAGAGCGCAGATACCAAATACTGTTCTTCTAGTGTAGCCGTA
GTTAGGCCACCACTTCAAGAACTCTGTAGCACCGCCTACATACCTCGCTCTGCTAATCCTGTTACCAGTG
GCTGCTGCCAGTGGCGATAAGTCGTGTCTTACCGGGTTGGACTCAAGACGATAGTTACCGGATAAGGCGC
AGCGGTCGGGCTGAACGGGGGGTTCGTGCACACAGCCCAGCTTGGAGCGAACGACCTACACCGAACTGAG
ATACCTACAGCGTGAGCTATGAGAAAGCGCCACGCTTCCCGAAGGGAGAAAGGCGGACAGGTATCCGGTA
AGCGGCAGGGTCGGAACAGGAGAGCGCACGAGGGAGCTTCCAGGGGGAAACGCCTGGTATCTTTATAGTC
CTGTCGGGTTTCGCCACCTCTGACTTGAGCGTCGATTTTTGTGATGCTCGTCAGGGGGGCGGAGCCTATG
GAAAAACGCCAGCAACGCATCGATAAAATAAAAGATTTTATTTAGTCTCCAGAAAAAGGGGGGAATGAAA
GACCCCACCTGTAGGTTTGGCAAGCTAGCTTAAGTAACGCCATTTTGCAAGGCATGGAAAAATACATAAC
TGAGAATAGAGAAGTTCAGATCAAGGTCAGGAACAGATGGAACAGCTGAATATGGGCCAAACAGGATATC
TGTGGTAAGCAGTTCCTGCCCCGGCTCAGGGCCAAGAACAGATGGAACAGCTGAATATGGGCCAAACAGG
ATATCTGTGGTAAGCAGTTCCTGCCCCGGCTCAGGGCCAAGAACAGATGGTCCCCAGATGCGGTCCAGCC
CTCAGCAGTTTCTAGAGAACCATCAGATGTTTCCAGGGTGCCCCAAGGACCTGAAATGACCCTGTGCCTT
ATTTGAACTAACCAATCAGTTCGCTTCTCGCTTCTGTTCGCGCGCTTCTGCTCCCCGAGCTCAATAAAAG
AGCCCACAACCCCTCACTCGGGGCGCCAGTCCTCCGATTGACTGAGTCGCCCGGGTACCCGTGTATCCAA
TAAACCCTCTTGCAGTTGCATCCGACTTGTGGTCTCGCTGTTCCTTGGGAGGGTCTCCTCTGAGTGATTG
ACTACCCGTCAGCGGGGGTCTTTCACATGCAGCATGTATCAAAATTAATTTGGTTTTTTTTCTTAAGTAT
TTACATTAAATGGCCATAGTGCGGCCGCAAATCAATCTAAAGTATATATGAGTAAACTTGGTCTGACAGT
TACCAATGCTTAATCAGTGAGGCACCTATCTCAGCGATCTGTCTATTTCGTTCATCCATAGTTGCCTGAC
TCCCCGTCGTGTAGATAACTACGATACGGGAGGGCTTACCATCTGGCCCCAGTGCTGCAATGATACCGCG
AGACCCACGCTCACCGGCTCCAGATTTATCAGCAATAAACCAGCCAGCCGGAAGGGCCGAGCGCAGAAGT
GGTCCTGCAACTTTATCCGCCTCCATCCAGTCTATTAATTGTTGCCGGGAAGCTAGAGTAAGTAGTTCGC
CAGTTAATAGTTTGCGCAACGTTGTTGCCATTGCTACAGGCATCGTGGTGTCACGCTCGTCGTTTGGTAT
GGCTTCATTCAGCTCCGGTTCCCAACGATCAAGGCGAGTTACATGATCCCCCATGTTGTGCAAAAAAGCG
GTTAGCTCCTTCGGTCCTCCGATCGTTGTCAGAAGTAAGTTGGCCGCAGTGTTATCACTCATGGTTATGG
CAGCACTGCATAATTCTCTTACTGTCATGCCATCCGTAAGATGCTTTTCTGTGACTGGTGAGTACTCAAC
CAAGTCATTCTGAGAATAGTGTATGCGGCGACCGAGTTGCTCTTGCCCGGCGTCAATACGGGATAATACC
GCGCCACATAGCAGAACTTTAAAAGTGCTCATCATTGGAAAACGTTCTTCGGGGCGAAAACTCTCAAGGA
TCTTACCGCTGTTGAGATCCAGTTCGATGTAACCCACTCGTGCACCCAACTGATCTTCAGCATCTTTTAC
TTTCACCAGCGTTTCTGGGTGAGCAAAAACAGGAAGGCAAAATGCCGCAAAAAAGGGAATAAGGGCGACA
CGGAAATGTTGAATACTCATACTCTTCCTTTTTCAATATTATTGAAGCATTTATCAGGGTTATTGTCTCA
TGAGCGGATACATATTTGAATGTATTTAGAAAAATAAACAAATAGGGGTTCCGCGCACATTTCCCCGAAA
AGTGCCACCTGCAGCCTGAATATGGGCCAAACAGGATATCTGTGGTAAGCAGTTCCTGCCCCGGCTCAGG
GCCAAGAACAGATGGAACAGCTGAATATGGGCCAAACAGGATATCTGTGGTAAGCAGTTCCTGCCCCGGC
TCAGGGCCAAGAACAGATGGTCCCCAGATGCGGTCCAGCCCTCAGCAGTTTCTAGAGAACCATCAGATGT
TTCCAGGGTGCCCCAAGGACCTGAAATGACCCTGTGCCTTATTTGAACTAACCAATCAGTTCGCTTCTCG
CTTCTGTTCGCGCGCTTCTGCTCCCCGAGCTCAATAAAAGAGCCCACAACCCCTCACTCGGGGCGCCAGT
CCTCCGATTGACTGAGTCGCCCGGGTACCCGTGTATCCAATAAACCCTCTTGCAGTTGCATCCGACTTGT
GGTCTCGCTGTTCCTTGGGAGGGTCTCCTCTGAGTGATTGACTACCCGTCAGCGGGGGTCTTTCATTTGG
GGGCTCGTCCGGGATCGGGAGACCCCTGCCCAGGGACCACCGACCCACCACCGGGAGGCAAGCTGGCCAG
CAACTTATCTGTGTCTGTCCGATTGTCTAGTGTCTATGACTGATTTTATGCGCCTGCGTCGGTACTAGTT
AGCTAACTAGCTCTGTATCTGGCGGACCCGTGGTGGAACTGACGAGTTCTGAACACCCGGCCGCAACCCT
GGGAGACGTCCCAGGGACTTTGGGGGCCGTTTTTGTGGCCCGACCTGAGGAAGGGAGTCGATGTGGAATC
CGACCCCGTCAGGATATGTGGTTCTGGTAGGAGACGAGAACCTAAAACAGTTCCCGCCTCCGTCTGAATT
TTTGCTTTCGGTTTGGAACCGAAGCCGCGCGTCTTGTCTGCTGCAGCGCTGCAGCATCGTTCTGTGTTGT
CTCTGTCTGACTGTGTTTCTGTATTTGTCTGAAAATTAGGGCCAGACTGTTACCACTCCCTTAAGTTTGA
CCTTAGGTCACTGGAAAGATGTCGAGCGGATCGCTCACAACCAGTCGGTAGATGTCAAGAAGAGACGTTG
GGTTACCTTCTGCTCTGCAGAATGGCCAACCTTTAACGTCGGATGGCCGCGAGACGGCACCTTTAACCGA
GACCTCATCACCCAGGTTAAGATCAAGGTCTTTTCACCTGGCCCGCATGGACACCCAGACCAGGTCCCCT
ACATCGTGACCTGGGAAGCCTTGGCTTTTGACCCCCCTCCCTGGGTCAAGCCCTTTGTACACCCTAAGCC
TCCGCCTCCTCTTCCTCCATCCGCCCCGTCTCTCCCCCTTGAACCTCCTCGTTCGACCCCGCCTCGATCC
TCCCTTTATCCAGCCCTCACTCCTTCTCTAGGCGCC
Features (pLannotate 1.2.2; 12 found; start..end, strand, type, name):
     35..1510    +  CDS            YAP1: YAP1_HUMAN - Also known as YAP65. Experimental evidence at protein level: Swiss-Prot protein existence level 1. [Isoform 3]: Activates the C-terminal fragment (CTF) of ERBB4 (isoform 3). From Homo sapiens (Human).
   1530..1859    +  promoter       SV40 promoter: SV40 enhancer and early promoter
   1933..2955    +  CDS            hph: KHYB_ECOLX - Experimental evidence at protein level: Swiss-Prot protein existence level 1. The aminoglycoside phosphotransferases achieve inactivation of their antibiotic substrates by phosphorylation. Only phosphorylates hygromycin and closely related compounds such as demethyl analogs and destomycin. From Escherichia coli.
   2986..3008    +  rep_origin     f1 ori (fragment): f1 bacteriophage origin of replication; arrow indicates direction of (+) strand synthesis
   3005..3574    +  rep_origin     ori: high-copy-number ColE1/pMB1/pBR322/pUC origin of replication
   3634..3755    +  LTR            3' LTR (ΔU3) (fragment): self-inactivating 3' long terminal repeat (LTR) from Moloney murine leukemia virus
   3756..4225    +  LTR            LTR: long terminal repeat from Moloney murine leukemia virus
   4340..5200    -  CDS            AmpR: β-lactamase; bla; confers resistance to ampicillin, carbenicillin, and related antibiotics
   5201..5305    -  promoter       AmpR promoter: bla
   5336..5805    +  LTR            LTR: long terminal repeat from Moloney murine leukemia virus
   5929..6203    +  misc_feature   MESV Ψ (fragment): packaging signal of murine embryonic stem cell virus
   6270..6686    +  CDS            gag (truncated): truncated Moloney murine leukemia virus (MMLV) gag gene lacking the start codon
