[The description below was written by a language model from this plasmid's Addgene catalogue record and pLannotate feature annotations shown in this document.]
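Description:
pBABE (hygro) hYAP 1-2beta is a Moloney murine leukemia virus-based retroviral expression plasmid carrying wild-type human YAP1, specifically the 1-2beta splice isoform named in the construct title. The catalogue lists the vector type as unspecified, but the annotated features are those of a gammaretroviral transfer vector. Two MMLV long terminal repeats flank a packaging signal (annotated as an MESV Ψ fragment) and a truncated gag segment lacking its start codon, which extends the packaging region without producing Gag protein. The 6,686-nt plasmid is propagated in E. coli at high copy through a ColE1/pUC-type origin and selected with ampicillin via a β-lactamase cassette driven by its own promoter. A very short f1 origin fragment is also annotated but is unlikely to be functional.

The YAP1 coding sequence, roughly 1.5 kb, was cloned between EcoRI and SalI sites and lies directly downstream of the Ψ/gag region. No separate promoter is annotated in front of it, so expression presumably comes from the 5′ LTR, as is usual for this backbone. Immediately after the insert, an SV40 enhancer/early promoter drives hph, the hygromycin B phosphotransferase gene, allowing hygromycin selection of transduced or transfected mammalian cells. No epitope tag or reporter is annotated. When gag, pol and env functions are supplied in trans by a packaging cell line, the LTR-bounded region can be packaged into retroviral particles and stably integrated into target cells. The stated purpose is protein expression for functional studies of cell growth promotion, in the context of work characterising differentially spliced human YAP1 mRNA isoforms.
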