Addgene plasmid #124152: pBABE (hygro) hYAP 1-2beta
Purpose: Protein expression for funtional studies of cell growth promotion
Depositing lab: Megan Finch-Edmondson & Marius Sudol. Depositing organization: National University of Singapore. Publication: Identification, basic characterization and evolutionary analysis of differentially spliced mRNA isoforms of human YAP1 gene. Gaffney CJ, Oka T, Mazack V, Hilman D, Gat U, Muramatsu T, Inazawa J, Golden A, Carey DJ, Farooq A, Tromp G, Sudol M. Gene. 2012 Nov 10;509(2):215-22. doi: 10.1016/j.gene.2012.08.025. Epub 2012 Aug 24. PubMed 22939869.
Backbone
  Vector backbone: pBABE (hygro)
  Vector type: Unspecified
Growth in bacteria
  Bacterial resistance: Ampicillin, 100 μg/mL
  Growth temperature: 37°C
  Growth strain: DH5alpha
  Copy number: High Copy
Gene/Insert
  Gene/Insert name: YAP1
  Species: H. sapiens (human)
  Mutation: None (Wild Type)
  GenBank ID: NP_001269029
  Entrez Gene: YAP1 (a.k.a. COB1, YAP, YAP-1, YAP2, YAP65, YKI)
  Cloning method: Restriction Enzyme; 5′ cloning site EcoRI (unknown if destroyed); 3′ cloning site SalI (unknown if destroyed)
Terms and licenses: Academic/Nonprofit Terms; Industry Terms: Not Available to Industry
Depositor comments: Insert size is approximately 1540.
How to cite: pBABE (hygro) hYAP 1-2beta was a gift from Megan Finch-Edmondson & Marius Sudol (Addgene plasmid # 124152 ; http://n2t.net/addgene:124152 ; RRID:Addgene_124152)
